Addgene plasmid #76779: MAP4K2 gRNA (BRDN0001144728)
Purpose: 3rd generation lentiviral gRNA plasmid targeting human MAP4K2
Depositing lab: John Doench & David Root. Depositing organization: Broad Institute. Publication: Optimized sgRNA design to maximize activity and minimize off-target effects of CRISPR-Cas9. Doench JG, Fusi N, Sullender M, Hegde M, Vaimberg EW, Donovan KF, Smith I, Tothova Z, Wilen C, Orchard R, Virgin HW, Listgarten J, Root DE. Nat Biotechnol. 2016 Jan 18. doi: 10.1038/nbt.3437. PubMed 26780180.
Backbone
  Vector backbone: lentiGuide-Puro
  Backbone manufacturer: Zhang Lab (Addgene plasmid # 52963)
  Vector type: Mammalian Expression, Lentiviral, CRISPR
  Selectable markers: Puromycin
Growth in bacteria
  Bacterial resistance: Ampicillin, 100 μg/mL
  Growth temperature: 37°C
  Growth strain: DH5alpha
  Copy number: High Copy
Gene/Insert
  Gene/Insert name: MAP4K2 (alt name: MAP4K2)
  gRNA/shRNA sequence: TGGATTCACCCTGTTACTCG
  Species: H. sapiens (human)
  Entrez Gene: MAP4K2 (a.k.a. BL44, GCK, RAB8IP)
  Promoter: hU6
  Cloning method: Unknown
  Sequencing primers: 5′ U6-F; 3′ pS2-R
Terms and licenses: Academic/Nonprofit Terms; Industry Terms: Not Available to Industry
Depositor comments: The gRNA was designed to target a Genbank reference sequence which has since been removed from the database. Note that this plasmid does NOT contain Cas9. It should be used in conjunction with lentiCas9-Blast (Addgene #52962) or otherwise with cell lines already expressing Cas9. Browse the full kinome gRNA library at http://www.addgene.org/pooled-library/broadgpp-human-kinome/ or visit http://www.broadinstitute.org/rnai/public/ for detailed protocols and information.
How to cite: MAP4K2 gRNA (BRDN0001144728) was a gift from John Doench & David Root (Addgene plasmid # 76779 ; http://n2t.net/addgene:76779 ; RRID:Addgene_76779)
