[The description below was written by a language model from this plasmid's Addgene catalogue record and pLannotate feature annotations shown in this document.]
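Description:
MAP4K2 gRNA (BRDN0001144728) is a third-generation lentiviral guide RNA plasmid built on the lentiGuide-Puro backbone. It delivers a single Streptococcus pyogenes Cas9 guide directed against human MAP4K2 (also known as GCK, BL44 or RAB8IP). In bacteria it is maintained through a high-copy ColE1/pUC-type origin and selected with ampicillin via the β-lactamase gene. An f1 origin, an SV40 origin and leftover lac, T7 and T3 cloning-vector elements are also annotated in the backbone.

The lentiviral transfer cassette begins with an RSV promoter fused to a truncated HIV-1 5' LTR, which makes genomic RNA production Tat-independent. This is followed by the Ψ packaging signal with a partial gag sequence, and the Rev response element for Rev-dependent nuclear export. It ends in a self-inactivating ΔU3 3' LTR, with an SV40 polyadenylation signal downstream. Within the provirus, a human U6 RNA polymerase III promoter drives the MAP4K2-specific spacer joined to the SpCas9 gRNA scaffold. A cPPT/CTS element, which aids nuclear import of the reverse-transcribed genome, lies just downstream. A separate EF-1α promoter with its intron A expresses puromycin N-acetyltransferase so that transduced mammalian cells can be selected, and a WPRE enhances transcript expression.

The plasmid does not encode Cas9, so it is intended for cells that already express the nuclease or for use alongside a separate Cas9 lentivirus. It belongs to a human kinome guide collection used for CRISPR knockout of individual kinases. The depositor notes that the guide was designed against a GenBank reference sequence that has since been withdrawn.
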