Features (pLannotate 1.2.2; 29 found; start..end, strand, type, name):
     14..80      +  CDS            small t antigen (fragment): SV40 (simian virus 40) small t antigen
    106..317     +  promoter       EF-1α core promoter: core promoter for human elongation factor EF-1α
    318..1256    +  intron         EF-1α intron A: intron upstream of the start codon of human EF-1α
   1278..1877    +  CDS            PuroR (fragment): puromycin N-acetyltransferase; pac from Streptomyces; confers resistance to puromycin
   1893..2481    +  misc_feature   WPRE: woodchuck hepatitis virus posttranscriptional regulatory element
   2532..2551    +  misc_feature   cPPT/CTS (fragment): central polypurine tract and central termination sequence of HIV-1
   2553..2786    +  LTR            3' LTR (ΔU3): self-inactivating 3' long terminal repeat (LTR) from HIV-1
   2864..2985    +  polyA_signal   SV40 poly(A) signal: SV40 polyadenylation signal
   3025..3160    +  rep_origin     SV40 ori: SV40 origin of replication
   3181..3199    -  promoter       T7 promoter: promoter for bacteriophage T7 RNA polymerase
   3207..3362    +  CDS            lacZα (fragment): LacZα fragment of β-galactosidase; lacZ fragment
   3367..3795    +  rep_origin     f1 ori (sequence partly withheld): f1 bacteriophage origin of replication; arrow indicates direction of (+) strand synthesis
   3848..3952    +  promoter       AmpR promoter: bla
   3953..4813    +  CDS            AmpR: β-lactamase; bla; confers resistance to ampicillin, carbenicillin, and related antibiotics
   4984..5572    +  rep_origin     ori: high-copy-number ColE1/pMB1/pBR322/pUC origin of replication
   5755..5847    +  CDS            lacI (fragment): lac repressor; lacI; The lac repressor binds to the lac operator to inhibit transcription in E. coli. This inhibition can be relieved by adding lactose or isopropyl-β-D-thiogalactopyranoside (IPTG).
   5860..5881    +  protein_bind   CAP binding site: CAP binding activates transcription in the presence of cAMP. E. coli catabolite activator protein
   5896..5926    +  promoter       lac promoter: promoter for the E. coli lac operon
   5934..5950    +  protein_bind   lac operator: The lac repressor binds to the lac operator to inhibit transcription in E. coli. This inhibition can be relieved by adding lactose or isopropyl-β-D-thiogalactopyranoside (IPTG). lac repressor encoded by lacI
   5995..6013    +  promoter       T3 promoter: promoter for bacteriophage T3 RNA polymerase
   6041..6267    +  promoter       RSV promoter: Rous sarcoma virus enhancer/promoter
   6268..6448    +  LTR            5' LTR (truncated): truncated 5' long terminal repeat (LTR) from HIV-1
   6495..6620    +  misc_feature   HIV-1 Ψ: packaging signal of human immunodeficiency virus type 1
   6604..6967    +  CDS            HIV-1 gag (fragment): gag protein from human immunodeficiency virus 1; gag
   7113..7346    +  misc_feature   RRE: The Rev response element (RRE) of HIV-1 allows for Rev-dependent mRNA export from the nucleus to the cytoplasm.
   7723..7749    +  CDS            Rev (fragment): human immunodeficiency virus 1 (HIV-1) Rev protein; rev; enhances nuclear export of unspliced and incompletely spliced viral mRNAs
   7753..7993    +  promoter       U6 promoter: RNA polymerase III promoter for human U6 snRNA
   8023..8098    +  misc_RNA       gRNA scaffold: guide RNA scaffold for the Streptococcus pyogenes CRISPR/Cas9 system
   8154..8271    +  misc_feature   cPPT/CTS: central polypurine tract and central termination sequence of HIV-1
>Addgene plasmid #76779 | MAP4K2 gRNA (BRDN0001144728) | addgene full sequence | sequence record 186490 | Addgene Assembled Sequence
CCCGGGTGCAAAGATGGATAAAGTTTTAAACAGAGAGGAATCTTTGCAGCTAATGGACCTTCTAGGTCTT
GAAAGGAGTGGGAATTGGCTCCGGTGCCCGTCAGTGGGCAGAGCGCACATCGCCCACAGTCCCCGAGAAG
TTGGGGGGAGGGGTCGGCAATTGATCCGGTGCCTAGAGAAGGTGGCGCGGGGTAAACTGGGAAAGTGATG
TCGTGTACTGGCTCCGCCTTTTTCCCGAGGGTGGGGGAGAACCGTATATAAGTGCAGTAGTCGCCGTGAA
CGTTCTTTTTCGCAACGGGTTTGCCGCCAGAACACAGGTAAGTGCCGTGTGTGGTTCCCGCGGGCCTGGC
CTCTTTACGGGTTATGGCCCTTGCGTGCCTTGAATTACTTCCACCTGGCTGCAGTACGTGATTCTTGATC
CCGAGCTTCGGGTTGGAAGTGGGTGGGAGAGTTCGAGGCCTTGCGCTTAAGGAGCCCCTTCGCCTCGTGC
TTGAGTTGAGGCCTGGCCTGGGCGCTGGGGCCGCCGCGTGCGAATCTGGTGGCACCTTCGCGCCTGTCTC
GCTGCTTTCGATAAGTCTCTAGCCATTTAAAATTTTTGATGACCTGCTGCGACGCTTTTTTTCTGGCAAG
ATAGTCTTGTAAATGCGGGCCAAGATCTGCACACTGGTATTTCGGTTTTTGGGGCCGCGGGCGGCGACGG
GGCCCGTGCGTCCCAGCGCACATGTTCGGCGAGGCGGGGCCTGCGAGCGCGGCCACCGAGAATCGGACGG
GGGTAGTCTCAAGCTGGCCGGCCTGCTCTGGTGCCTGGCCTCGCGCCGCCGTGTATCGCCCCGCCCTGGG
CGGCAAGGCTGGCCCGGTCGGCACCAGTTGCGTGAGCGGAAAGATGGCCGCTTCCCGGCCCTGCTGCAGG
GAGCTCAAAATGGAGGACGCGGCGCTCGGGAGAGCGGGCGGGTGAGTCACCCACACAAAGGAAAAGGGCC
TTTCCGTCCTCAGCCGTCGCTTCATGTGACTCCACGGAGTACCGGGCGCCGTCCAGGCACCTCGATTAGT
TCTCGAGCTTTTGGAGTACGTCGTCTTTAGGTTGGGGGGAGGGGTTTTATGCGATGGAGTTTCCCCACAC
TGAGTGGGTGGAGACTGAAGTTAGGCCAGCTTGGCACTTGATGTAATTCTCCTTGGAATTTGCCCTTTTT
GAGTTTGGATCTTGGTTCATTCTCAAGCCTCAGACAGTGGTTCAAAGTTTTTTTCTTCCATTTCAGGTGT
CGTGACGTACGGCCACCATGACCGAGTACAAGCCCACGGTGCGCCTCGCCACCCGCGACGACGTCCCCAG
GGCCGTACGCACCCTCGCCGCCGCGTTCGCCGACTACCCCGCCACGCGCCACACCGTCGATCCGGACCGC
CACATCGAGCGGGTCACCGAGCTGCAAGAACTCTTCCTCACGCGCGTCGGGCTCGACATCGGCAAGGTGT
GGGTCGCGGACGACGGCGCCGCCGTGGCGGTCTGGACCACGCCGGAGAGCGTCGAAGCGGGGGCGGTGTT
CGCCGAGATCGGCCCGCGCATGGCCGAGTTGAGCGGTTCCCGGCTGGCCGCGCAGCAACAGATGGAAGGC
CTCCTGGCGCCGCACCGGCCCAAGGAGCCCGCGTGGTTCCTGGCCACCGTCGGAGTCTCGCCCGACCACC
AGGGCAAGGGTCTGGGCAGCGCCGTCGTGCTCCCCGGAGTGGAGGCGGCCGAGCGCGCCGGGGTGCCCGC
CTTCCTGGAGACCTCCGCGCCCCGCAACCTCCCCTTCTACGAGCGGCTCGGCTTCACCGTCACCGCCGAC
GTCGAGGTGCCCGAAGGACCGCGCACCTGGTGCATGACCCGCAAGCCCGGTGCCTGAACGCGTTAAGTCG
ACAATCAACCTCTGGATTACAAAATTTGTGAAAGATTGACTGGTATTCTTAACTATGTTGCTCCTTTTAC
GCTATGTGGATACGCTGCTTTAATGCCTTTGTATCATGCTATTGCTTCCCGTATGGCTTTCATTTTCTCC
TCCTTGTATAAATCCTGGTTGCTGTCTCTTTATGAGGAGTTGTGGCCCGTTGTCAGGCAACGTGGCGTGG
TGTGCACTGTGTTTGCTGACGCAACCCCCACTGGTTGGGGCATTGCCACCACCTGTCAGCTCCTTTCCGG
GACTTTCGCTTTCCCCCTCCCTATTGCCACGGCGGAACTCATCGCCGCCTGCCTTGCCCGCTGCTGGACA
GGGGCTCGGCTGTTGGGCACTGACAATTCCGTGGTGTTGTCGGGGAAATCATCGTCCTTTCCTTGGCTGC
TCGCCTGTGTTGCCACCTGGATTCTGCGCGGGACGTCCTTCTGCTACGTCCCTTCGGCCCTCAATCCAGC
GGACCTTCCTTCCCGCGGCCTGCTGCCGGCTCTGCGGCCTCTTCCGCGTCTTCGCCTTCGCCCTCAGACG
AGTCGGATCTCCCTTTGGGCCGCCTCCCCGCGTCGACTTTAAGACCAATGACTTACAAGGCAGCTGTAGA
TCTTAGCCACTTTTTAAAAGAAAAGGGGGGACTGGAAGGGCTAATTCACTCCCAACGAAGACAAGATCTG
CTTTTTGCTTGTACTGGGTCTCTCTGGTTAGACCAGATCTGAGCCTGGGAGCTCTCTGGCTAACTAGGGA
ACCCACTGCTTAAGCCTCAATAAAGCTTGCCTTGAGTGCTTCAAGTAGTGTGTGCCCGTCTGTTGTGTGA
CTCTGGTAACTAGAGATCCCTCAGACCCTTTTAGTCAGTGTGGAAAATCTCTAGCAGTACGTATAGTAGT
TCATGTCATCTTATTATTCAGTATTTATAACTTGCAAAGAAATGAATATCAGAGAGTGAGAGGAACTTGT
TTATTGCAGCTTATAATGGTTACAAATAAAGCAATAGCATCACAAATTTCACAAATAAAGCATTTTTTTC
ACTGCATTCTAGTTGTGGTTTGTCCAAACTCATCAATGTATCTTATCATGTCTGGCTCTAGCTATCCCGC
CCCTAACTCCGCCCATCCCGCCCCTAACTCCGCCCAGTTCCGCCCATTCTCCGCCCCATGGCTGACTAAT
TTTTTTTATTTATGCAGAGGCCGAGGCCGCCTCGGCCTCTGAGCTATTCCAGAAGTAGTGAGGAGGCTTT
TTTGGAGGCCTAGGGACGTACCCAATTCGCCCTATAGTGAGTCGTATTACGCGCGCTCACTGGCCGTCGT
TTTACAACGTCGTGACTGGGAAAACCCTGGCGTTACCCAACTTAATCGCCTTGCAGCACATCCCCCTTTC
GCCAGCTGGCGTAATAGCGAAGAGGCCCGCACCGATCGCCCTTCCCAACAGTTGCGCAGCCTGAATGGCG
AATGGG
[124 nt withheld, positions 3367-3490]
C
[91 nt withheld, positions 3492-3582]
A
[49 nt withheld, positions 3584-3632]
CCTTTGACGTTGGAGTCCACGTTCTTT
[37 nt withheld, positions 3660-3696]
ACCCTATCTCGGTCTATTCTTTTGATTTATAAGGGATTTTGCCGATTTCGGCCTATTGGTTAAAAAATGA
GCTGATTTAACAAAAATTTAACGCGAATTTTAACAAAATATTAACGCTTACAATTTAGGTGGCACTTTTC
GGGGAAATGTGCGCGGAACCCCTATTTGTTTATTTTTCTAAATACATTCAAATATGTATCCGCTCATGAG
ACAATAACCCTGATAAATGCTTCAATAATATTGAAAAAGGAAGAGTATGAGTATTCAACATTTCCGTGTC
GCCCTTATTCCCTTTTTTGCGGCATTTTGCCTTCCTGTTTTTGCTCACCCAGAAACGCTGGTGAAAGTAA
AAGATGCTGAAGATCAGTTGGGTGCACGAGTGGGTTACATCGAACTGGATCTCAACAGCGGTAAGATCCT
TGAGAGTTTTCGCCCCGAAGAACGTTTTCCAATGATGAGCACTTTTAAAGTTCTGCTATGTGGCGCGGTA
TTATCCCGTATTGACGCCGGGCAAGAGCAACTCGGTCGCCGCATACACTATTCTCAGAATGACTTGGTTG
AGTACTCACCAGTCACAGAAAAGCATCTTACGGATGGCATGACAGTAAGAGAATTATGCAGTGCTGCCAT
AACCATGAGTGATAACACTGCGGCCAACTTACTTCTGACAACGATCGGAGGACCGAAGGAGCTAACCGCT
TTTTTGCACAACATGGGGGATCATGTAACTCGCCTTGATCGTTGGGAACCGGAGCTGAATGAAGCCATAC
CAAACGACGAGCGTGACACCACGATGCCTGTAGCAATGGCAACAACGTTGCGCAAACTATTAACTGGCGA
ACTACTTACTCTAGCTTCCCGGCAACAATTAATAGACTGGATGGAGGCGGATAAAGTTGCAGGACCACTT
CTGCGCTCGGCCCTTCCGGCTGGCTGGTTTATTGCTGATAAATCTGGAGCCGGTGAGCGTGGGTCTCGCG
GTATCATTGCAGCACTGGGGCCAGATGGTAAGCCCTCCCGTATCGTAGTTATCTACACGACGGGGAGTCA
GGCAACTATGGATGAACGAAATAGACAGATCGCTGAGATAGGTGCCTCACTGATTAAGCATTGGTAACTG
TCAGACCAAGTTTACTCATATATACTTTAGATTGATTTAAAACTTCATTTTTAATTTAAAAGGATCTAGG
TGAAGATCCTTTTTGATAATCTCATGACCAAAATCCCTTAACGTGAGTTTTCGTTCCACTGAGCGTCAGA
CCCCGTAGAAAAGATCAAAGGATCTTCTTGAGATCCTTTTTTTCTGCGCGTAATCTGCTGCTTGCAAACA
AAAAAACCACCGCTACCAGCGGTGGTTTGTTTGCCGGATCAAGAGCTACCAACTCTTTTTCCGAAGGTAA
CTGGCTTCAGCAGAGCGCAGATACCAAATACTGTTCTTCTAGTGTAGCCGTAGTTAGGCCACCACTTCAA
GAACTCTGTAGCACCGCCTACATACCTCGCTCTGCTAATCCTGTTACCAGTGGCTGCTGCCAGTGGCGAT
AAGTCGTGTCTTACCGGGTTGGACTCAAGACGATAGTTACCGGATAAGGCGCAGCGGTCGGGCTGAACGG
GGGGTTCGTGCACACAGCCCAGCTTGGAGCGAACGACCTACACCGAACTGAGATACCTACAGCGTGAGCT
ATGAGAAAGCGCCACGCTTCCCGAAGGGAGAAAGGCGGACAGGTATCCGGTAAGCGGCAGGGTCGGAACA
GGAGAGCGCACGAGGGAGCTTCCAGGGGGAAACGCCTGGTATCTTTATAGTCCTGTCGGGTTTCGCCACC
TCTGACTTGAGCGTCGATTTTTGTGATGCTCGTCAGGGGGGCGGAGCCTATGGAAAAACGCCAGCAACGC
GGCCTTTTTACGGTTCCTGGCCTTTTGCTGGCCTTTTGCTCACATGTTCTTTCCTGCGTTATCCCCTGAT
TCTGTGGATAACCGTATTACCGCCTTTGAGTGAGCTGATACCGCTCGCCGCAGCCGAACGACCGAGCGCA
GCGAGTCAGTGAGCGAGGAAGCGGAAGAGCGCCCAATACGCAAACCGCCTCTCCCCGCGCGTTGGCCGAT
TCATTAATGCAGCTGGCACGACAGGTTTCCCGACTGGAAAGCGGGCAGTGAGCGCAACGCAATTAATGTG
AGTTAGCTCACTCATTAGGCACCCCAGGCTTTACACTTTATGCTTCCGGCTCGTATGTTGTGTGGAATTG
TGAGCGGATAACAATTTCACACAGGAAACAGCTATGACCATGATTACGCCAAGCGCGCAATTAACCCTCA
CTAAAGGGAACAAAAGCTGGAGCTGCAAGCTTAATGTAGTCTTATGCAATACTCTTGTAGTCTTGCAACA
TGGTAACGATGAGTTAGCAACATGCCTTACAAGGAGAGAAAAAGCACCGTGCATGCCGATTGGTGGAAGT
AAGGTGGTACGATCGTGCCTTATTAGGAAGGCAACAGACGGGTCTGACATGGATTGGACGAACCACTGAA
TTGCCGCATTGCAGAGATATTGTATTTAAGTGCCTAGCTCGATACATAAACGGGTCTCTCTGGTTAGACC
AGATCTGAGCCTGGGAGCTCTCTGGCTAACTAGGGAACCCACTGCTTAAGCCTCAATAAAGCTTGCCTTG
AGTGCTTCAAGTAGTGTGTGCCCGTCTGTTGTGTGACTCTGGTAACTAGAGATCCCTCAGACCCTTTTAG
TCAGTGTGGAAAATCTCTAGCAGTGGCGCCCGAACAGGGACTTGAAAGCGAAAGGGAAACCAGAGGAGCT
CTCTCGACGCAGGACTCGGCTTGCTGAAGCGCGCACGGCAAGAGGCGAGGGGCGGCGACTGGTGAGTACG
CCAAAAATTTTGACTAGCGGAGGCTAGAAGGAGAGAGATGGGTGCGAGAGCGTCAGTATTAAGCGGGGGA
GAATTAGATCGCGATGGGAAAAAATTCGGTTAAGGCCAGGGGGAAAGAAAAAATATAAATTAAAACATAT
AGTATGGGCAAGCAGGGAGCTAGAACGATTCGCAGTTAATCCTGGCCTGTTAGAAACATCAGAAGGCTGT
AGACAAATACTGGGACAGCTACAACCATCCCTTCAGACAGGATCAGAAGAACTTAGATCATTATATAATA
CAGTAGCAACCCTCTATTGTGTGCATCAAAGGATAGAGATAAAAGACACCAAGGAAGCTTTAGACAAGAT
AGAGGAAGAGCAAAACAAAAGTAAGACCACCGCACAGCAAGCGGCCGCTGATCTTCAGACCTGGAGGAGG
AGATATGAGGGACAATTGGAGAAGTGAATTATATAAATATAAAGTAGTAAAAATTGAACCATTAGGAGTA
GCACCCACCAAGGCAAAGAGAAGAGTGGTGCAGAGAGAAAAAAGAGCAGTGGGAATAGGAGCTTTGTTCC
TTGGGTTCTTGGGAGCAGCAGGAAGCACTATGGGCGCAGCGTCAATGACGCTGACGGTACAGGCCAGACA
ATTATTGTCTGGTATAGTGCAGCAGCAGAACAATTTGCTGAGGGCTATTGAGGCGCAACAGCATCTGTTG
CAACTCACAGTCTGGGGCATCAAGCAGCTCCAGGCAAGAATCCTGGCTGTGGAAAGATACCTAAAGGATC
AACAGCTCCTGGGGATTTGGGGTTGCTCTGGAAAACTCATTTGCACCACTGCTGTGCCTTGGAATGCTAG
TTGGAGTAATAAATCTCTGGAACAGATTTGGAATCACACGACCTGGATGGAGTGGGACAGAGAAATTAAC
AATTACACAAGCTTAATACACTCCTTAATTGAAGAATCGCAAAACCAGCAAGAAAAGAATGAACAAGAAT
TATTGGAATTAGATAAATGGGCAAGTTTGTGGAATTGGTTTAACATAACAAATTGGCTGTGGTATATAAA
ATTATTCATAATGATAGTAGGAGGCTTGGTAGGTTTAAGAATAGTTTTTGCTGTACTTTCTATAGTGAAT
AGAGTTAGGCAGGGATATTCACCATTATCGTTTCAGACCCACCTCCCAACCCCGAGGGGACCCAGAGAGG
GCCTATTTCCCATGATTCCTTCATATTTGCATATACGATACAAGGCTGTTAGAGAGATAATTAGAATTAA
TTTGACTGTAAACACAAAGATATTAGTACAAAATACGTGACGTAGAAAGTAATAATTTCTTGGGTAGTTT
GCAGTTTTAAAATTATGTTTTAAAATGGACTATCATATGCTTACCGTAACTTGAAAGTATTTCGATTTCT
TGGCTTTATATATCTTGTGGAAAGGACGAAACACCGTGGATTCACCCTGTTACTCGGTTTTAGAGCTAGA
AATAGCAAGTTAAAATAAGGCTAGTCCGTTATCAACTTGAAAAAGTGGCACCGAGTCGGTGCTTTTTTAA
GCTTGGCGTAACTAGATCTTGAGACAAATGGCAGTATTCATCCACAATTTTAAAAGAAAAGGGGGGATTG
GGGGGTACAGTGCAGGGGAAAGAATAGTAGACATAATAGCAACAGACATACAAACTAAAGAATTACAAAA
ACAAATTACAAAAATTCAAAATTTTCGGGTTTATTACAGGGACAGCAGAGATCCACTTTGGCGCCGGCTC
GAGGGGG
