>Addgene plasmid #76779 | MAP4K2 gRNA (BRDN0001144728) | depositor partial sequence | sequence record 144239 | Target Sequence
TGGATTCACCCTGTTACTCG
