>Addgene plasmid #76779 | MAP4K2 gRNA (BRDN0001144728) | addgene partial sequence | sequence record 186489 | hU6-F
GTAGAAAGTAATAATTTCTTGGGTAGTTTGCAGTTTTAAAATTATGTTTTAAAATGGACTATCATATGCT
TACCGTAACTTGAAAGTATTTCGATTTCTTGGCTTTATATATCTTGTGGAAAGGACGAAACACCGTGGAT
TCACCCTGTTACTCGGTTTTAGAGCTAGAAATAGCAAGTTAAAATAAGGCTAGTCCGTTATCAACTTGAA
AAAGTGGCACCGAGTCGGTGCTTTTTTAAGCTTGGCGTAACTAGATCTTGAGACAAATGGCAGTATTCAT
CCACAATTTTAAAAGAAAAGGGGGGATTGGGGGGTACAGTGCAGGGGAAAGAATAGTAGACATAATAGCA
ACAGACATACAAACTAAAGAATTACAAAAACAAATTACAAAAATTCAAAATTTTCGGGTTTATTACAGGG
ACAGCAGAGATCCACTTTGGCGCCGGCTCGAGGGGGCCCGGGTGCAAAGATGGATAAAGTTTTAAACAGA
GAGGAATCTTTGCAGCTAATGGACCTTCTAGGTCTTGAAAGGAGTGGGAATTGGCTCCGGTGCCCGTCAG
TGGGCAGAGC
